Addgene plasmid #52631: pNCS-mCardinal2
Purpose: bacterial expression vector with far-red FP mCardinal2
Depositing lab: Michael Lin. Depositing organization: Stanford University. Publication: Non-invasive intravital imaging of cellular differentiation with a bright red-excitable fluorescent protein. Chu J, Haynes RD, Corbel SY, Li P, Gonzalez-Gonzalez E, Burg JS, Ataie NJ, Lam AJ, Cranfill PJ, Baird MA, Davidson MW, Ng HL, Garcia KC, Contag CH, Shen K, Blau HM, Lin MZ. Nat Methods. 2014 Mar 16. doi: 10.1038/nmeth.2888. PubMed 24633408.
Backbone
  Vector backbone: pNCS
  Vector type: Bacterial Expression
Growth in bacteria
  Bacterial resistance: Ampicillin, 100 μg/mL
  Growth temperature: 37°C
  Growth strain: DH5alpha
  Copy number: High Copy
Gene/Insert
  Gene/Insert name: mCardinal2 (alt name: mCardinal-V218E)
  Species: Synthetic; synthetic construct
  Insert size (bp): 732
  Cloning method: Restriction Enzyme; 5′ cloning site BamHI (not destroyed); 3′ cloning site EcoRI (not destroyed)
  Sequencing primers: 5′ T7; 3′ T7term
Terms and licenses: Academic/Nonprofit Terms; Industry Terms: Not Available to Industry
How to cite: pNCS-mCardinal2 was a gift from Michael Lin (Addgene plasmid # 52631 ; http://n2t.net/addgene:52631 ; RRID:Addgene_52631)
