[The description below was written by a language model from this plasmid's Addgene catalogue record and pLannotate feature annotations shown in this document.]
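Description:
pNCS-mCardinal2 is a 3,648 bp bacterial expression plasmid built on the pNCS backbone that carries the far-red fluorescent protein mCardinal2, a synthetic variant also recorded as mCardinal-V218E. It replicates in E. coli from a high-copy ColE1/pUC-type origin and is selected with ampicillin through a β-lactamase gene driven by its own promoter. An f1 phage origin is also present, which in principle allows single-stranded DNA production. Short fragments annotated as lacZα and lacI appear to be backbone remnants rather than functional genes.

The 732 bp insert sits between retained BamHI and EcoRI sites. The annotation software labels it as mCardinal, consistent with the parent protein from which the point mutant derives. Upstream lie a T7 promoter and a fragment of the phage T7 gene 10 ribosome binding site, followed by an N-terminal leader in line with the fluorescent protein. This leader comprises a short match to a composite tag that includes a 6xHis element, the T7 gene 10 leader peptide that promotes efficient translation, and an Xpress epitope containing an enterokinase cleavage site. The leader should allow detection of the recombinant protein, probably affinity purification, and tag removal. A T7 terminator lies downstream, preceded by a short fragment matching a T7 gene 10B-derived sequence that is likely backbone residue. No lac operator or intact lac repressor is annotated, and the record does not state how expression is induced or which expression strain is intended.

The stated purpose is bacterial expression of mCardinal2. The associated publication concerns bright red-excitable fluorescent proteins for non-invasive intravital imaging, so the plasmid is suited to producing the protein for characterisation and as a template source for subcloning.
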