Features (pLannotate 1.2.2; 14 found; start..end, strand, type, name):
     20..38      +  promoter       T7 promoter: promoter for bacteriophage T7 RNA polymerase
    122..141     +  RBS            RBS (fragment): efficient ribosome binding site from bacteriophage T7 gene 10 (Olins and Rangwala, 1989)
    164..184     +  CDS            capTEV™ (fragment): composite tag for in vivo biotinylation, TEV protease cleavage, and 6xHis tagging
    185..217     +  CDS            T7 tag (gene 10 leader): leader peptide from bacteriophage T7 gene 10 promotes efficient translation in E. coli
    221..244     +  CDS            Xpress™ tag: Xpress™ epitope tag, including an enterokinase recognition and cleavage site
    251..985     +  CDS            mCardinal: far-red fluorescent protein derived from mNeptune, with further red-shifted spectra
   1006..1055    +  CDS            SET1 (fragment): solubility-enhancement tag derived from T7 phage gene 10B
   1063..1110    +  terminator     T7 terminator: transcription terminator for bacteriophage T7 RNA polymerase
   1136..1202    +  CDS            lacZα (fragment): LacZα fragment of β-galactosidase; lacZ fragment
   1207..1635    +  rep_origin     f1 ori (sequence partly withheld): f1 bacteriophage origin of replication; arrow indicates direction of (+) strand synthesis
   1688..1792    +  promoter       AmpR promoter: bla
   1793..2653    +  CDS            AmpR: β-lactamase; bla; confers resistance to ampicillin, carbenicillin, and related antibiotics
   2824..3412    +  rep_origin     ori: high-copy-number ColE1/pMB1/pBR322/pUC origin of replication
   3595..3648    +  CDS            lacI (fragment): lac repressor; lacI; The lac repressor binds to the lac operator to inhibit transcription in E. coli. This inhibition can be relieved by adding lactose or isopropyl-β-D-thiogalactopyranoside (IPTG).
>Addgene plasmid #52631 | pNCS-mCardinal2 | depositor full sequence | sequence record 81792 | pNCS-mCardinal2 sequence 3648 bps
GATCTCGATCCCGCGAAATTAATACGACTCACTATAGGGAGACCACAACGGTTTCCCTCTAGAATCACCG
AGTTTATTCTTGACACCTGATGCGATGAATGATATAATAGGAAAGTACTGTTTTGTTTAACTTTAAGAAG
GGGATATACATATGCGGGGTTCTCATCATCATCATCATCATGGTATGGCTAGCATGACTGGTGGACAGCA
AATGGGTCGGGATCTGTACGACGATGACGATAAGGATCCGATGGTGAGCAAGGGCGAGGAGCTGATCAAG
GAGAACATGCCCATGAAGCTGTACATGGAAGGCACCGTGAACAACCACCACTTCAAGTGCACCACCGAAG
GGGAGGGCAAGCCCTACGAGGGCACCCAGACCCAGAGGATTAAGGTGGTGGAGGGAGGCCCCCTGCCGTT
CGCATTCGACATCCTGGCCACCTGCTTTATGTACGGGAGCAAGACCTTCATCAAGCACCCCAAGGGCATC
CCCGATTTCTTTAAGCAGTCCTTCCCTGAGGGCTTCACATGGGAGAGAGTCACCACATACGAAGACGGGG
GCGTGCTTACCGTTACCCAGGACACCAGCCTCCAGGACGGCTGCTTGATCTACAACGTCAAGCTCAGAGG
GGTGAACTTCCCATCCAACGGCCCTGTGATGCAGAAGAAAACACTCGGCTGGGAGGCCACCACCGAGACC
CTGTACCCCGCTGACGGCGGCCTGGAAGGCAGATGCGACATGGCCCTGAAGCTCGACGGCGGGGGCCACC
TGCACTGCAACCTGAAGACCACATACAGATCCAAGAAACCCGCTGGCAACCTCAAGATGCCCGGCGTCTA
CTTTGTGGACCGCAGACTGGAAAGAATCAAGGAGGCCGACAATGAGACCTACGTCGAGCAGCACGAGGTG
GCCGAGGCCAGATACTGCGACCTCCCTAGCAAACTGGGGCACAAACTTAATGGCATGGACGAGCTGTACA
AGTAATGAATTCGAAGCTTGATCCGGCTGCTAACAAAGCCCGAAAGGAAGCTGAGTTGGCTGCTGCCACC
GCTGAGCAATAACTAGCATAACCCCTTGGGGCCTCTAAACGGGTCTTGAGGGGTTTTTTGCTGAAAGGAG
GAACTATATCCGGATCTGGCGTAATAGCGAAGAGGCCCGCACCGATCGCCCTTCCCAACAGTTGCGCAGC
CTGAATGGCGAATGGG
[124 nt withheld, positions 1207-1330]
C
[91 nt withheld, positions 1332-1422]
A
[49 nt withheld, positions 1424-1472]
CCTTTGACGTTGGAGTCCACGTTCTTT
[37 nt withheld, positions 1500-1536]
ACCCTATCTCGGTCTATTCTTTTGATTTATAAGGGATTTTGCCGATTTCGGCCTATTGGTTAAAAAATGA
GCTGATTTAACAAAAATTTAACGCGAATTTTAACAAAATATTAACGCTTACAATTTAGGTGGCACTTTTC
GGGGAAATGTGCGCGGAACCCCTATTTGTTTATTTTTCTAAATACATTCAAATATGTATCCGCTCATGAG
ACAATAACCCTGATAAATGCTTCAATAATATTGAAAAAGGAAGAGTATGAGTATTCAACATTTCCGTGTC
GCCCTTATTCCCTTTTTTGCGGCATTTTGCCTTCCTGTTTTTGCTCACCCAGAAACGCTGGTGAAAGTAA
AAGATGCTGAAGATCAGTTGGGTGCACGAGTGGGTTACATCGAACTGGATCTCAACAGCGGTAAGATCCT
TGAGAGTTTTCGCCCCGAAGAACGTTTTCCAATGATGAGCACTTTTAAAGTTCTGCTATGTGGCGCGGTA
TTATCCCGTATTGACGCCGGGCAAGAGCAACTCGGTCGCCGCATACACTATTCTCAGAATGACTTGGTTG
AGTACTCACCAGTCACAGAAAAGCATCTTACGGATGGCATGACAGTAAGAGAATTATGCAGTGCTGCCAT
AACCATGAGTGATAACACTGCGGCCAACTTACTTCTGACAACGATCGGAGGACCGAAGGAGCTAACCGCT
TTTTTGCACAACATGGGGGATCATGTAACTCGCCTTGATCGTTGGGAACCGGAGCTGAATGAAGCCATAC
CAAACGACGAGCGTGACACCACGATGCCTGTAGCAATGGCAACAACGTTGCGCAAACTATTAACTGGCGA
ACTACTTACTCTAGCTTCCCGGCAACAATTAATAGACTGGATGGAGGCGGATAAAGTTGCAGGACCACTT
CTGCGCTCGGCCCTTCCGGCTGGCTGGTTTATTGCTGATAAATCTGGAGCCGGTGAGCGTGGGTCTCGCG
GTATCATTGCAGCACTGGGGCCAGATGGTAAGCCCTCCCGTATCGTAGTTATCTACACGACGGGGAGTCA
GGCAACTATGGATGAACGAAATAGACAGATCGCTGAGATAGGTGCCTCACTGATTAAGCATTGGTAACTG
TCAGACCAAGTTTACTCATATATACTTTAGATTGATTTAAAACTTCATTTTTAATTTAAAAGGATCTAGG
TGAAGATCCTTTTTGATAATCTCATGACCAAAATCCCTTAACGTGAGTTTTCGTTCCACTGAGCGTCAGA
CCCCGTAGAAAAGATCAAAGGATCTTCTTGAGATCCTTTTTTTCTGCGCGTAATCTGCTGCTTGCAAACA
AAAAAACCACCGCTACCAGCGGTGGTTTGTTTGCCGGATCAAGAGCTACCAACTCTTTTTCCGAAGGTAA
CTGGCTTCAGCAGAGCGCAGATACCAAATACTGTTCTTCTAGTGTAGCCGTAGTTAGGCCACCACTTCAA
GAACTCTGTAGCACCGCCTACATACCTCGCTCTGCTAATCCTGTTACCAGTGGCTGCTGCCAGTGGCGAT
AAGTCGTGTCTTACCGGGTTGGACTCAAGACGATAGTTACCGGATAAGGCGCAGCGGTCGGGCTGAACGG
GGGGTTCGTGCACACAGCCCAGCTTGGAGCGAACGACCTACACCGAACTGAGATACCTACAGCGTGAGCT
ATGAGAAAGCGCCACGCTTCCCGAAGGGAGAAAGGCGGACAGGTATCCGGTAAGCGGCAGGGTCGGAACA
GGAGAGCGCACGAGGGAGCTTCCAGGGGGAAACGCCTGGTATCTTTATAGTCCTGTCGGGTTTCGCCACC
TCTGACTTGAGCGTCGATTTTTGTGATGCTCGTCAGGGGGGCGGAGCCTATGGAAAAACGCCAGCAACGC
GGCCTTTTTACGGTTCCTGGCCTTTTGCTGGCCTTTTGCTCACATGTTCTTTCCTGCGTTATCCCCTGAT
TCTGTGGATAACCGTATTACCGCCTTTGAGTGAGCTGATACCGCTCGCCGCAGCCGAACGACCGAGCGCA
GCGAGTCAGTGAGCGAGGAAGCGGAAGAGCGCCCAATACGCAAACCGCCTCTCCCCGCGCGTTGGCCGAT
TCATTAATGCAG
