>Addgene plasmid #52631 | pNCS-mCardinal2 | depositor partial sequence | sequence record 82198 | mCardinal2
ATGGTGAGCAAGGGCGAGGAGCTGATCAAGGAGAACATGCCCATGAAGCTGTACATGGAAGGCACCGTGA
ACAACCACCACTTCAAGTGCACCACCGAAGGGGAGGGCAAGCCCTACGAGGGCACCCAGACCCAGAGGAT
TAAGGTGGTGGAGGGAGGCCCCCTGCCGTTCGCATTCGACATCCTGGCCACCTGCTTTATGTACGGGAGC
AAGACCTTCATCAAGCACCCCAAGGGCATCCCCGATTTCTTTAAGCAGTCCTTCCCTGAGGGCTTCACAT
GGGAGAGAGTCACCACATACGAAGACGGGGGCGTGCTTACCGTTACCCAGGACACCAGCCTCCAGGACGG
CTGCTTGATCTACAACGTCAAGCTCAGAGGGGTGAACTTCCCATCCAACGGCCCTGTGATGCAGAAGAAA
ACACTCGGCTGGGAGGCCACCACCGAGACCCTGTACCCCGCTGACGGCGGCCTGGAAGGCAGATGCGACA
TGGCCCTGAAGCTCGACGGCGGGGGCCACCTGCACTGCAACCTGAAGACCACATACAGATCCAAGAAACC
CGCTGGCAACCTCAAGATGCCCGGCGTCTACTTTGTGGACCGCAGACTGGAAAGAATCAAGGAGGCCGAC
AATGAGACCTACGTCGAGCAGCACGAGGTGGCCGAGGCCAGATACTGCGACCTCCCTAGCAAACTGGGGC
ACAAACTTAATGGCATGGACGAGCTGTACAAG
