>Addgene plasmid #52631 | pNCS-mCardinal2 | addgene partial sequence | sequence record 82941 | T7 5'-TAATACGACTCACTATAGGG-3'
CTTGACACCTGATGCGATGAATGATATAATAGGAAAGTACTGTTTTGTTTAACTTTAAGAAGGAGATATA
CATATGCGGGGTTCTCATCATCATCATCATCATGGTATGGCTAGCATGACTGGTGGACAGCAAATGGGTC
GGGATCTGTACGACGATGACGATAAGGATCCGATGGTGAGCAAGGGCGAGGAGCTGATCAAGGAGAACAT
GCCCATGAAGCTGTACATGGAAGGCACCGTGAACAACCACCACTTCAAGTGCACCACCGAAGGGGAGGGC
AAGCCCTACGAGGGCACCCAGACCCAGAGGATTAAGGTGGTGGAGGGAGGCCCCCTGCCGTTCGCATTCG
ACATCCTGGCCACCTGCTTTATGTACGGGAGCAAGACCTTCATCAAGCACCCCAAGGGCATCCCCGATTT
CTTTAAGCAGTCCTTCCCTGAGGGCTTCACATGGGAGAGAGTCACCACATACGAAGACGGGGGCGTGCTT
ACCGTTACCCAGGACACCAGCCTCCAGGACGGCTGCTTGATCTACAACGTCAAGCTCAGAGGGGTGAACT
TCCCATCCAACGGCCCTGTGATGCAGAAGAAAACACTCGGCTGGGAGGCCACCACCGAGACCCTGTACCC
CGCTGACGGCGGCCTGGAAGGCAGATGCGACATGGCCCTGAAGCTCGACGGCGGGGGCCACCTGCACTGC
AACCTGAAGACCACATACAGATCCAAGAAACCCGCTGGCAACCTCAAGATGCCCGGCGTCTACTTTGTGG
ACCGCAGACTGGAAAGAATCAAGGAGGCCGACAATGAGACCTACGTCGAGCAGCACGAGGTGGCC
